Addgene plasmid #75397: pLH-sgRNA1-boxB-MS2-PP7
Purpose: sgRNA1-boxB-MS2-PP7
Depositing lab: Thoru Pederson. Depositing organization: University of Massachusetts, Worcester. Publication: Multiplexed labeling of genomic loci with dCas9 and engineered sgRNAs using CRISPRainbow. Ma H, Tu LC, Naseri A, Huisman M, Zhang S, Grunwald D, Pederson T. Nat Biotechnol. 2016 Apr 18. doi: 10.1038/nbt.3526. PubMed 27088723.
Backbone
  Vector backbone: pLKO.1
  Backbone size w/o insert (bp): 8000
  Total vector size (bp): 8337
  Vector type: Mammalian Expression, Lentiviral, CRISPR
  Selectable markers: Hygromycin
Growth in bacteria
  Bacterial resistance: Ampicillin, 100 μg/mL
  Growth temperature: 37°C
  Growth strain: ccdB Survival
  Copy number: High Copy
Gene/Insert
  Gene/Insert name: sgRNA1-boxB-MS2-PP7
  Species: Synthetic
  Insert size (bp): 146
  Promoter: U6
  Tag / fusion protein: no
  Cloning method: Restriction Enzyme; 5′ cloning site Sbf I (not destroyed); 3′ cloning site EcoR I (not destroyed)
  Sequencing primers: 5′ cccttcaccgagggcctatttccc; 3′ CTATTCTTTCCCCTGCACTGTACCC
Terms and licenses: Academic/Nonprofit Terms; Industry Terms: Not Available to Industry
Depositor comments: Want all of the CRISPRainbow constructs? Request the set here: https://www.addgene.org/kits/pederson-crisprainbow/
How to cite: pLH-sgRNA1-boxB-MS2-PP7 was a gift from Thoru Pederson (Addgene plasmid # 75397 ; http://n2t.net/addgene:75397 ; RRID:Addgene_75397)
