[The description below was written by a language model from this plasmid's Addgene catalogue record and pLannotate feature annotations shown in this document.]
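Description:
pLH-sgRNA1-boxB-MS2-PP7 is a lentiviral CRISPR guide RNA vector built on the pLKO.1 backbone (about 8.3 kb in total) and belonging to the CRISPRainbow set for multiplexed labeling of genomic loci with dCas9 and engineered sgRNAs. It is maintained in E. coli through a high-copy ColE1/pUC origin with ampicillin resistance, and it also carries an f1 origin. The viral framework consists of an RSV promoter driving a truncated HIV-1 5' LTR, the Ψ packaging signal, RRE, cPPT/CTS and a truncated 3' LTR followed by an SV40 polyadenylation signal. These elements allow the region between the LTRs to be packaged and integrated into mammalian cells when helper functions are supplied in trans. An hPGK promoter drives the hph gene, giving hygromycin selection of transduced cells.

The payload is a human U6 (RNA polymerase III) promoter driving a synthetic Streptococcus pyogenes sgRNA scaffold into which RNA hairpins have been inserted. The annotation detects a boxB element, which binds the λ N peptide, and an MS2 stem loop, which binds the MS2 coat protein, both interleaved with scaffold fragments. The PP7 hairpin named in the construct title is not separately annotated in the feature table. Each hairpin can recruit a fluorescent protein fused to its cognate binding protein, so a scaffold carrying three different hairpins would bring a combination of colours to a dCas9-bound locus.

Between the U6 promoter and the scaffold lies a ccdB toxin cassette with a partial ccdA, which explains the need for a ccdB-resistant host strain. This suggests that the cassette is a counterselectable placeholder to be replaced by a target-specific guide sequence, although the record does not state this explicitly, and no specific targeting sequence is listed.
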