Features (pLannotate 1.2.2; 34 found; start..end, strand, type, name):
      1..121     +  rep_origin     RSF ori (fragment): Plasmids containing the RSF 1030 origin of replication can be propagated in E. coli cells that contain additional plasmids with compatible origins.
    123..215     +  CDS            lacI (fragment): lac repressor; lacI; The lac repressor binds to the lac operator to inhibit transcription in E. coli. This inhibition can be relieved by adding lactose or isopropyl-β-D-thiogalactopyranoside (IPTG).
    228..249     +  protein_bind   CAP binding site: CAP binding activates transcription in the presence of cAMP. E. coli catabolite activator protein
    264..294     +  promoter       lac promoter: promoter for the E. coli lac operon
    302..318     +  protein_bind   lac operator: The lac repressor binds to the lac operator to inhibit transcription in E. coli. This inhibition can be relieved by adding lactose or isopropyl-β-D-thiogalactopyranoside (IPTG). lac repressor encoded by lacI
    363..381     +  promoter       T3 promoter: promoter for bacteriophage T3 RNA polymerase
    409..635     +  promoter       RSV promoter: Rous sarcoma virus enhancer/promoter
    636..816     +  LTR            5' LTR (truncated): truncated 5' long terminal repeat (LTR) from HIV-1
    863..988     +  misc_feature   HIV-1 Ψ: packaging signal of human immunodeficiency virus type 1
    972..1335    +  CDS            HIV-1 gag (fragment): gag protein from human immunodeficiency virus 1; gag
   1481..1714    +  misc_feature   RRE: The Rev response element (RRE) of HIV-1 allows for Rev-dependent mRNA export from the nucleus to the cytoplasm.
   2091..2191    +  CDS            Rev (fragment): human immunodeficiency virus 1 (HIV-1) Rev protein; rev; enhances nuclear export of unspliced and incompletely spliced viral mRNAs
   2241..2481    +  promoter       U6 promoter: RNA polymerase III promoter for human U6 snRNA
   2501..2576    +  intron         PDK intron (fragment): pdk; modified pyruvate orthophosphate dikinase intron from Flaveria trinervia 3.0
   2667..2825    +  CDS            ccdA (fragment): CCDA_ECO57 - Also known as H, letA. Experimental evidence at protein level: Swiss-Prot protein existence level 1. Antitoxin component of a type II toxin-antitoxin (TA) system which inhibits the post-segregational killing (PSK) of plasmid-free cells, also referred to as a plasmid addiction system. Binds to and blocks the activity of CcdB; will also remove bound CcdB protein from the CcdB-GyrA complex by forming a CcdA-CcdB complex, a process termed rejuvenation. Functions as a transcriptional corepressor for the ccdAB operon, repression also requires CcdB (By similarity). From Escherichia coli
   2830..3132    +  CDS            ccdB: CCDB_ECOLI - Also known as G, letB, letD. Experimental evidence at protein level: Swiss-Prot protein existence level 1. Toxic component of a type II toxin-antitoxin (TA) system, functioning in plasmid maintainence. Responsible for the post- segregational killing (PSK) of plasmid-free cells, also referred to as a plasmid addiction system. Half-life of over 2 hours. Cell killing by CcdB is accompanied by filamentation, defects in chromosome and plasmid segregation, defects in cell division, formation of anucleate cells, decreased DNA synthesis and plasmid loss. Interferes with the activity of DN
   3168..3186    +  protein_bind   boxB: λ N peptide binding site consisting of an RNA hairpin within the N-utliization (nut) site of the λ bacteriophage transcript (Tan and Frankel, 1995) λN peptide
   3187..3223    +  misc_RNA       gRNA scaffold (fragment): guide RNA scaffold for the Streptococcus pyogenes CRISPR/Cas9 system
   3228..3246    +  misc_RNA       MS2 stem loop: stem loop that binds the bacteriophage MS2 coat protein
   3257..3276    +  misc_RNA       gRNA scaffold (fragment): guide RNA scaffold for the Streptococcus pyogenes CRISPR/Cas9 system
   3350..3467    +  misc_feature   cPPT/CTS: central polypurine tract and central termination sequence of HIV-1
   3516..4026    +  promoter       hPGK promoter: human phosphoglycerate kinase 1 promoter
   4116..5138    +  CDS            hph: KHYB_ECOLX - Experimental evidence at protein level: Swiss-Prot protein existence level 1. The aminoglycoside phosphotransferases achieve inactivation of their antibiotic substrates by phosphorylation. Only phosphorylates hygromycin and closely related compounds such as demethyl analogs and destomycin. From Escherichia coli.
   5162..5198    +  misc_feature   MCS (fragment): pBluescript multiple cloning site
   5194..5331    +  CDS            nef (fragment): NEF_HV1LA - Experimental evidence at protein level: Swiss-Prot protein existence level 1. Extracellular Nef protein targets CD4(+) T-lymphocytes for apoptosis by interacting with CXCR4 surface receptors. From Human immunodeficiency virus type 1 group M subtype B (isolate Lai) (HIV-1).
   5317..5497    +  LTR            5' LTR (truncated): truncated 5' long terminal repeat (LTR) from HIV-1
   5569..5690    +  polyA_signal   SV40 poly(A) signal: SV40 polyadenylation signal
   5730..5865    +  rep_origin     SV40 ori: SV40 origin of replication
   5886..5904    -  promoter       T7 promoter: promoter for bacteriophage T7 RNA polymerase
   5912..6067    +  CDS            lacZα (fragment): LacZα fragment of β-galactosidase; lacZ fragment
   6072..6500    +  rep_origin     f1 ori (sequence partly withheld): f1 bacteriophage origin of replication; arrow indicates direction of (+) strand synthesis
   6553..6657    +  promoter       AmpR promoter: bla
   6658..7518    +  CDS            AmpR: β-lactamase; bla; confers resistance to ampicillin, carbenicillin, and related antibiotics
   7689..8277    +  rep_origin     ori: high-copy-number ColE1/pMB1/pBR322/pUC origin of replication
>Addgene plasmid #75397 | pLH-sgRNA1-boxB-MS2-PP7 | addgene full sequence | sequence record 210855 | Addgene NGS Result
TTCTTTCCTGCGTTATCCCCTGATTCTGTGGATAACCGTATTACCGCCTTTGAGTGAGCTGATACCGCTC
GCCGCAGCCGAACGACCGAGCGCAGCGAGTCAGTGAGCGAGGAAGCGGAAGAGCGCCCAATACGCAAACC
GCCTCTCCCCGCGCGTTGGCCGATTCATTAATGCAGCTGGCACGACAGGTTTCCCGACTGGAAAGCGGGC
AGTGAGCGCAACGCAATTAATGTGAGTTAGCTCACTCATTAGGCACCCCAGGCTTTACACTTTATGCTTC
CGGCTCGTATGTTGTGTGGAATTGTGAGCGGATAACAATTTCACACAGGAAACAGCTATGACCATGATTA
CGCCAAGCGCGCAATTAACCCTCACTAAAGGGAACAAAAGCTGGAGCTGCAAGCTTAATGTAGTCTTATG
CAATACTCTTGTAGTCTTGCAACATGGTAACGATGAGTTAGCAACATGCCTTACAAGGAGAGAAAAAGCA
CCGTGCATGCCGATTGGTGGAAGTAAGGTGGTACGATCGTGCCTTATTAGGAAGGCAACAGACGGGTCTG
ACATGGATTGGACGAACCACTGAATTGCCGCATTGCAGAGATATTGTATTTAAGTGCCTAGCTCGATACA
TAAACGGGTCTCTCTGGTTAGACCAGATCTGAGCCTGGGAGCTCTCTGGCTAACTAGGGAACCCACTGCT
TAAGCCTCAATAAAGCTTGCCTTGAGTGCTTCAAGTAGTGTGTGCCCGTCTGTTGTGTGACTCTGGTAAC
TAGAGATCCCTCAGACCCTTTTAGTCAGTGTGGAAAATCTCTAGCAGTGGCGCCCGAACAGGGACTTGAA
AGCGAAAGGGAAACCAGAGGAGCTCTCTCGACGCAGGACTCGGCTTGCTGAAGCGCGCACGGCAAGAGGC
GAGGGGCGGCGACTGGTGAGTACGCCAAAAATTTTGACTAGCGGAGGCTAGAAGGAGAGAGATGGGTGCG
AGAGCGTCAGTATTAAGCGGGGGAGAATTAGATCGCGATGGGAAAAAATTCGGTTAAGGCCAGGGGGAAA
GAAAAAATATAAATTAAAACATATAGTATGGGCAAGCAGGGAGCTAGAACGATTCGCAGTTAATCCTGGC
CTGTTAGAAACATCAGAAGGCTGTAGACAAATACTGGGACAGCTACAACCATCCCTTCAGACAGGATCAG
AAGAACTTAGATCATTATATAATACAGTAGCAACCCTCTATTGTGTGCATCAAAGGATAGAGATAAAAGA
CACCAAGGAAGCTTTAGACAAGATAGAGGAAGAGCAAAACAAAAGTAAGACCACCGCACAGCAAGCGGCC
GCTGATCTTCAGACCTGGAGGAGGAGATATGAGGGACAATTGGAGAAGTGAATTATATAAATATAAAGTA
GTAAAAATTGAACCATTAGGAGTAGCACCCACCAAGGCAAAGAGAAGAGTGGTGCAGAGAGAAAAAAGAG
CAGTGGGAATAGGAGCTTTGTTCCTTGGGTTCTTGGGAGCAGCAGGAAGCACTATGGGCGCAGCGTCAAT
GACGCTGACGGTACAGGCCAGACAATTATTGTCTGGTATAGTGCAGCAGCAGAACAATTTGCTGAGGGCT
ATTGAGGCGCAACAGCATCTGTTGCAACTCACAGTCTGGGGCATCAAGCAGCTCCAGGCAAGAATCCTGG
CTGTGGAAAGATACCTAAAGGATCAACAGCTCCTGGGGATTTGGGGTTGCTCTGGAAAACTCATTTGCAC
CACTGCTGTGCCTTGGAATGCTAGTTGGAGTAATAAATCTCTGGAACAGATTTGGAATCACACGACCTGG
ATGGAGTGGGACAGAGAAATTAACAATTACACAAGCTTAATACACTCCTTAATTGAAGAATCGCAAAACC
AGCAAGAAAAGAATGAACAAGAATTATTGGAATTAGATAAATGGGCAAGTTTGTGGAATTGGTTTAACAT
AACAAATTGGCTGTGGTATATAAAATTATTCATAATGATAGTAGGAGGCTTGGTAGGTTTAAGAATAGTT
TTTGCTGTACTTTCTATAGTGAATAGAGTTAGGCAGGGATATTCACCATTATCGTTTCAGACCCACCTCC
CAACCCCGAGGGGACCCGACAGGCCCGAAGGAATAGAAGAAGAAGGTGGAGAGAGAGACAGAGACAGATC
CATTCGATTAGTGAACGGATCTCGACGGTATCGATCACGAGACTAGCCTCGAGCGGCCGCCCCCTTCACC
GAGGGCCTATTTCCCATGATTCCTTCATATTTGCATATACGATACAAGGCTGTTAGAGAGATAATTGGAA
TTAATTTGACTGTAAACACAAAGATATTAGTACAAAATACGTGACGTAGAAAGTAATAATTTCTTGGGTA
GTTTGCAGTTTTAAAATTATGTTTTAAAATGGACTATCATATGCTTACCGTAACTTGAAAGTATTTCGAT
TTCTTGGCTTTATATATCTTGTGGAAAGGACGAAACACCGGTGTCTTCGAGGCTTACTAAAAGCCAGATA
ACAGTATGCGTATTTGCGCGCTGATTTTTGCGGTATAAGAATATATACTGATATGTATACCCGAAGTATG
TCAAAAAGAGGTGTGCTATGAAGCAGCGTATTACAGTGACAGTTGACAGCGACAGCTATCAGTTGCTCAA
GGCATATATGATGTCAATATCTCCGGTCTGGTAAGCACAACCATGCAGAATGAAGCCCGTCGTCTGCGTG
CCGAACGCTGGAAAGCGGAAAATCAGGAAGGGATGGCTGAGGTCGCCCGGTTTATTGAAATGAACGGCTC
TTTTGCTGACGAGAACAGGGACTGGTGAAATGCAGTTTAAGGTTTACACCTATAAAAGAGAGAGCCGTTA
TCGTCTGTTTGTGGATGTACAGAGTGATATTATTGACACGCCCGGGCGACGGATGGTGATCCCCCTGGCC
AGTGCACGTCTGCTGTCAGATAAAGTCTCCCGTGAACTTTACCCGGTGGTGCATATCGGGGATGAAAGCT
GGCGCATGATGACCACCGATATGGCCAGTGTGCCGGTCTCCGTTATCGGGGAAGAAGTGGCTGATCTCAG
CCACCGCGAAAATGACATCAAAAACGCCATTAACCTGATGTTCTGGGGAATATAAACCCTGCAGGACGAA
GACCCGTTTGAGAGCTAGGGCCCTGAAGAAGGGCCCTAGCAAGTTCAAATAAGGCTAGTCCGTTATCAAC
TTGGCCAACATGAGGATCACCCATGTCTGCAGGGCCAAGTGGCACCGAGTCGGTGCGGAGCAGACGATAT
GGCGTCGCTCCTTTTTTTGAATTCTCGACCTCGAGACAAATGGCAGTATTCATCCACAATTTTAAAAGAA
AAGGGGGGATTGGGGGGTACAGTGCAGGGGAAAGAATAGTAGACATAATAGCAACAGACATACAAACTAA
AGAATTACAAAAACAAATTACAAAAATTCAAAATTTTCGGGTTTATTACAGGGACAGCAGAGATCCACTT
TGGCCGCGGCTCGAGGGGGTTGGGGTTGCGCCTTTTCCAAGGCAGCCCTGGGTTTGCGCAGGGACGCGGC
TGCTCTGGGCGTGGTTCCGGGAAACGCAGCGGCGCCGACCCTGGGTCTCGCACATTCTTCACGTCCGTTC
GCAGCGTCACCCGGATCTTCGCCGCTACCCTTGTGGGCCCCCCGGCGACGCTTCCTGCTCCGCCCCTAAG
TCGGGAAGGTTCCTTGCGGTTCGCGGCGTGCCGGACGTGACAAACGGAAGCCGCACGTCTCACTAGTACC
CTCGCAGACGGACAGCGCCAGGGAGCAATGGCAGCGCGCCGACCGCGATGGGCTGTGGCCAATAGCGGCT
GCTCAGCAGGGCGCGCCGAGAGCAGCGGCCGGGAAGGGGCGGTGCGGGAGGCGGGGTGTGGGGCGGTAGT
GTGGGCCCTGTTCCTGCCCGCGCGGTGTTCCGCATTCTGCAAGCCTCCGGAGCGCACGTCGGCAGTCGGC
TCCCTCGTTGACCGAATCACCGACCTCTCTCCCCAGGGGGATCCACCGGATCAAGCTTGCCAGCTGGGGC
GCCCTCTGGTAAGGTTGGGAAGCCCTGCAGATCTGATCCCGGGGGGCAATGAGATATGAAAAAGCCTGAA
CTCACCGCGACGTCTGTCGAGAAGTTTCTGATCGAAAAGTTCGACAGCGTCTCCGACCTGATGCAGCTCT
CGGAGGGCGAAGAATCTCGTGCTTTCAGCTTCGATGTAGGAGGGCGTGGATATGTCCTGCGGGTAAATAG
CTGCGCCGATGGTTTCTACAAAGATCGTTATGTTTATCGGCACTTTGCATCGGCCGCGCTCCCGATTCCG
GAAGTGCTTGACATTGGGGAATTTAGCGAGAGCCTGACCTATTGCATCTCCCGCCGTGCACAGGGTGTCA
CGTTGCAAGATCTGCCTGAAACCGAACTGCCCGCTGTTCTGCAGCCGGTCGCGGAGGCCATGGATGCGAT
CGCTGCGGCCGATCTTAGCCAGACGAGCGGGTTCGGCCCATTCGGACCGCAAGGAATCGGTCAATACACT
ACATGGCGTGATTTCATATGCGCGATTGCTGATCCCCATGTGTATCACTGGCAAACTGTGATGGACGACA
CCGTCAGTGCGTCCGTCGCGCAGGCTCTCGATGAGCTGATGCTTTGGGCCGAGGACTGCCCCGAAGTCCG
GCACCTCGTGCACGCGGATTTCGGCTCCAACAATGTCCTGACGGACAATGGCCGCATAACAGCGGTCATT
GACTGGAGCGAGGCGATGTTCGGGGATTCCCAATACGAGGTCGCCAACATCTTCTTCTGGAGGCCGTGGT
TGGCTTGTATGGAGCAGCAGACGCGCTACTTCGAGCGGAGGCATCCGGAGCTTGCAGGATCGCCGCGGCT
CCGGGCGTATATGCTCCGCATTGGTCTTGACCAACTCTATCAGAGCTTGGTTGACGGCAATTTCGATGAT
GCAGCTTGGGCGCAGGGTCGATGCGACGCAATCGTCCGATCCGGAGCCGGGACTGTCGGGCGTACACAAA
TCGCCCGCAGAAGCGCGGCCGTCTGGACCGATGGCTGTGTAGAAGTACTCGCCGATAGTGGAAACCGACG
CCCCAGCACTCGTCCGAGGGCAAAGGAATAGAGTAGATGCCGACCGGGATCTATCGATACCGTCGACCTC
GAGGGGGGGCCCGGTACCTTTAAGACCAATGACTTACAAGGCAGCTGTAGATCTTAGCCACTTTTTAAAA
GAAAAGGGGGGACTGGAAGGGCTAATTCACTCCCAACGAAGAAAAGATCTGCTTTTTGCTTGTACTGGGT
CTCTCTGGTTAGACCAGATCTGAGCCTGGGAGCTCTCTGGCTAACTAGGGAACCCACTGCTTAAGCCTCA
ATAAAGCTTGCCTTGAGTGCTTCAAGTAGTGTGTGCCCGTCTGTTGTGTGACTCTGGTAACTAGAGATCC
CTCAGACCCTTTTAGTCAGTGTGGAAAATCTCTAGCAGTAGTAGTTCATGTCATCTTATTATTCAGTATT
TATAACTTGCAAAGAAATGAATATCAGAGAGTGAGAGGAACTTGTTTATTGCAGCTTATAATGGTTACAA
ATAAAGCAATAGCATCACAAATTTCACAAATAAAGCATTTTTTTCACTGCATTCTAGTTGTGGTTTGTCC
AAACTCATCAATGTATCTTATCATGTCTGGCTCTAGCTATCCCGCCCCTAACTCCGCCCATCCCGCCCCT
AACTCCGCCCAGTTCCGCCCATTCTCCGCCCCATGGCTGACTAATTTTTTTTATTTATGCAGAGGCCGAG
GCCGCCTCGGCCTCTGAGCTATTCCAGAAGTAGTGAGGAGGCTTTTTTGGAGGCCTAGGGACGTACCCAA
TTCGCCCTATAGTGAGTCGTATTACGCGCGCTCACTGGCCGTCGTTTTACAACGTCGTGACTGGGAAAAC
CCTGGCGTTACCCAACTTAATCGCCTTGCAGCACATCCCCCTTTCGCCAGCTGGCGTAATAGCGAAGAGG
CCCGCACCGATCGCCCTTCCCAACAGTTGCGCAGCCTGAATGGCGAATGGG
[124 nt withheld, positions 6072-6195]
C
[91 nt withheld, positions 6197-6287]
A
[49 nt withheld, positions 6289-6337]
CCTTTGACGTTGGAGTCCACGTTCTTT
[37 nt withheld, positions 6365-6401]
ACCCTATCTCGGTCTATTCTTTTGATTTATAAGGGATTTTGCCGATTTCGGCCTATTGGTTAAAAAATGA
GCTGATTTAACAAAAATTTAACGCGAATTTTAACAAAATATTAACGCTTACAATTTAGGTGGCACTTTTC
GGGGAAATGTGCGCGGAACCCCTATTTGTTTATTTTTCTAAATACATTCAAATATGTATCCGCTCATGAG
ACAATAACCCTGATAAATGCTTCAATAATATTGAAAAAGGAAGAGTATGAGTATTCAACATTTCCGTGTC
GCCCTTATTCCCTTTTTTGCGGCATTTTGCCTTCCTGTTTTTGCTCACCCAGAAACGCTGGTGAAAGTAA
AAGATGCTGAAGATCAGTTGGGTGCACGAGTGGGTTACATCGAACTGGATCTCAACAGCGGTAAGATCCT
TGAGAGTTTTCGCCCCGAAGAACGTTTTCCAATGATGAGCACTTTTAAAGTTCTGCTATGTGGCGCGGTA
TTATCCCGTATTGACGCCGGGCAAGAGCAACTCGGTCGCCGCATACACTATTCTCAGAATGACTTGGTTG
AGTACTCACCAGTCACAGAAAAGCATCTTACGGATGGCATGACAGTAAGAGAATTATGCAGTGCTGCCAT
AACCATGAGTGATAACACTGCGGCCAACTTACTTCTGACAACGATCGGAGGACCGAAGGAGCTAACCGCT
TTTTTGCACAACATGGGGGATCATGTAACTCGCCTTGATCGTTGGGAACCGGAGCTGAATGAAGCCATAC
CAAACGACGAGCGTGACACCACGATGCCTGTAGCAATGGCAACAACGTTGCGCAAACTATTAACTGGCGA
ACTACTTACTCTAGCTTCCCGGCAACAATTAATAGACTGGATGGAGGCGGATAAAGTTGCAGGACCACTT
CTGCGCTCGGCCCTTCCGGCTGGCTGGTTTATTGCTGATAAATCTGGAGCCGGTGAGCGTGGGTCTCGCG
GTATCATTGCAGCACTGGGGCCAGATGGTAAGCCCTCCCGTATCGTAGTTATCTACACGACGGGGAGTCA
GGCAACTATGGATGAACGAAATAGACAGATCGCTGAGATAGGTGCCTCACTGATTAAGCATTGGTAACTG
TCAGACCAAGTTTACTCATATATACTTTAGATTGATTTAAAACTTCATTTTTAATTTAAAAGGATCTAGG
TGAAGATCCTTTTTGATAATCTCATGACCAAAATCCCTTAACGTGAGTTTTCGTTCCACTGAGCGTCAGA
CCCCGTAGAAAAGATCAAAGGATCTTCTTGAGATCCTTTTTTTCTGCGCGTAATCTGCTGCTTGCAAACA
AAAAAACCACCGCTACCAGCGGTGGTTTGTTTGCCGGATCAAGAGCTACCAACTCTTTTTCCGAAGGTAA
CTGGCTTCAGCAGAGCGCAGATACCAAATACTGTTCTTCTAGTGTAGCCGTAGTTAGGCCACCACTTCAA
GAACTCTGTAGCACCGCCTACATACCTCGCTCTGCTAATCCTGTTACCAGTGGCTGCTGCCAGTGGCGAT
AAGTCGTGTCTTACCGGGTTGGACTCAAGACGATAGTTACCGGATAAGGCGCAGCGGTCGGGCTGAACGG
GGGGTTCGTGCACACAGCCCAGCTTGGAGCGAACGACCTACACCGAACTGAGATACCTACAGCGTGAGCT
ATGAGAAAGCGCCACGCTTCCCGAAGGGAGAAAGGCGGACAGGTATCCGGTAAGCGGCAGGGTCGGAACA
GGAGAGCGCACGAGGGAGCTTCCAGGGGGAAACGCCTGGTATCTTTATAGTCCTGTCGGGTTTCGCCACC
TCTGACTTGAGCGTCGATTTTTGTGATGCTCGTCAGGGGGGCGGAGCCTATGGAAAAACGCCAGCAACGC
GGCCTTTTTACGGTTCCTGGCCTTTTGCTGGCCTTTTGCTCACATG
