>Addgene plasmid #75397 | pLH-sgRNA1-boxB-MS2-PP7 | addgene partial sequence | sequence record 146907 | LKO1_5 5'-GACTATCATATGCTTACCGT-3'
AGGACGAAACACCGGTGTCTTCGAGGCTTACTAAAAGCCAGATAACAGTATGCGTATTTGCGCGCTGATT
TTTGCGGTATAAGAATATATACTGATATGTATACCCGAAGTATGTCAAAAAGAGGTGTGCTATGAAGCAG
CGTATTACAGTGACAGTTGACAGCGACAGCTATCAGTTGCTCAAGGCATATATGATGTCAATATCTCCGG
TCTGGTAAGCACAACCATGCAGAATGAAGCCCGTCGTCTGCGTGCCGAACGCTGGAAAGCGGAAAATCAG
GAAGGGATGGCTGAGGTCGCCCGGTTTATTGAAATGAACGGCTCTTTTGCTGACGAGAACAGGGACTGGT
GAAATGCAGTTTAAGGTTTACACCTATAAAAGAGAGAGCCGTTATCGTCTGTTTGTGGATGTACAGAGTG
ATATTATTGACACGCCCGGGCGACGGATGGTGATCCCCCTGGCCAGTGCACGTCTGCTGTCAGATAAAGT
CTCCCGTGAACTTTACCCGGTGGTGCATATCGGGGATGAAAGCTGGCGCATGATGACCACCGATATGGCC
AGTGTGCCGGTCTCCGTTATCGGGGAAGAAGTGGCTGATCTCAGCCACCGCGAAAATGACATCAAAAACG
CCATTAACCTGATGTTCTGGGGAATATAAACCCTGCAGGACGAAGACCCGTTTGAGAGCTAGGGCCCTGA
AGAAGGGCCCTAGCAAGTTCAAATAAGGCTAGTCCGTTATCAACTTGGCCAACATGAGGATCACCCATGT
CTGCAGGGCCAAGTGGCACCGAGTCGGTGCGGAGCAGACGATATGGCGTCGCTCCTTTTTTTGAATTCTC
GACCTCGAGACAAATGGCAGTATTCATCCACAATT
